Addgene plasmid #203632: FB396
Purpose: TU for the expression of luciferase under a synthetic promoter containing two copies of the target sequence for gRNA1 (2xLuc).
Depositing lab: Jose Marcos. Depositing organization: Instituto de Agroquímica y Tecnología de Alimentos (IATA-CSIC). Publication: FungalBraid 2.0: expanding the synthetic biology toolbox for the biotechnological exploitation of filamentous fungi. Moreno-Gimenez E, Gandia M, Saez Z, Manzanares P, Yenush L, Orzaez D, Marcos JF, Garrigues S. Front Bioeng Biotechnol. 2023 Aug 7;11:1222812. doi: 10.3389/fbioe.2023.1222812. eCollection 2023. PubMed 37609115.
Backbone
  Vector backbone: pDGB3alpha2
  Vector type: Synthetic Biology
Growth in bacteria
  Bacterial resistance: Kanamycin, 50 μg/mL
  Growth temperature: 37°C
  Growth strain: DH5alpha
  Copy number: High Copy
Gene/Insert
  Gene/Insert name: R1:G1ab.1:mPAF:Luc:TtrpC
  Species: Synthetic
  Cloning method: Restriction Enzyme; 5′ cloning site unknown (unknown if destroyed)
Terms and licenses: Academic/Nonprofit Terms; Industry Terms: Not Available to Industry
How to cite: FB396 was a gift from Jose Marcos (Addgene plasmid # 203632 ; http://n2t.net/addgene:203632 ; RRID:Addgene_203632)
