[The description below was written by a language model from this plasmid's Addgene catalogue record and pLannotate feature annotations shown in this document.]
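Description:
FB396 is a transcriptional unit (TU) plasmid from the FungalBraid 2.0 synthetic biology toolkit for filamentous fungi, assembled in the pDGB3alpha2 backbone. This is a binary T-DNA vector. The 9.8 kb sequence carries nopaline-type left and right border repeats, the pVS1 replication module (oriV, RepA and the StaA stability protein) that supports maintenance in Agrobacterium, and a high-copy ColE1/pUC-type origin with the pBR322 bom region for propagation in E. coli. Selection in bacteria is by kanamycin through an aph(3')-Ia resistance gene located outside the T-DNA borders.

The payload, recorded as R1:G1ab.1:mPAF:Luc:TtrpC, is a firefly luciferase (luc+) coding sequence followed by a fragment of the Aspergillus nidulans trpC terminator, lying just upstream of the right border. According to the record, expression is driven by a synthetic promoter containing two copies of the target sequence for gRNA1, hence the shorthand 2xLuc. From the insert name, the promoter appears to combine an upstream R1 element, the G1ab.1 gRNA-target module and a part called mPAF, which may be a minimal promoter. None of these were picked up by the automated annotation, so the region upstream of the luciferase gene is unannotated in the feature table and its details are not stated.

A design of this kind serves as a reporter for programmable transcriptional regulation. A dCas9-based activator guided by gRNA1 would bind the repeated target sites and raise luciferase output, so activity can be measured quantitatively, although the record does not name the regulator used. As an alpha-level TU, the plasmid can presumably be combined with other units in further assembly steps. No fungal selection marker is annotated within the T-DNA.
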