Features (pLannotate 1.2.2; 12 found; start..end, strand, type, name):
   1553..3205    +  CDS            luciferase: firefly luciferase; luc+; enhanced luc+ version of the luciferase gene
   3213..3440    +  terminator     trpC terminator (fragment): trpC; transcription terminator from the Aspergillus nidulans trpC gene (Punt et al., 1987)
   3474..3498    +  misc_feature   RB T-DNA repeat: right border repeat from nopaline C58 T-DNA
   3838..4239    +  CDS            Y4CG_SINFN (fragment): Protein inferred from homology: Swiss-Prot protein existence level 3. From Sinorhizobium fredii (strain NBRC 101917 / NGR234).
   4799..5428    +  CDS            pVS1 StaA: stability protein from the Pseudomonas plasmid pVS1 (Heeb et al., 2000)
   5857..6930    +  CDS            pVS1 RepA: replication protein from the Pseudomonas plasmid pVS1 (Heeb et al., 2000)
   6996..7190    +  rep_origin     pVS1 oriV: origin of replication for the Pseudomonas plasmid pVS1 (Heeb et al., 2000)
   7393..7432    +  CDS            rop (fragment): Rop protein, which maintains plasmids at low copy number; rop
   7534..7674    +  misc_feature   bom: basis of mobility region from pBR322
   7860..8448    -  rep_origin     ori: high-copy-number ColE1/pMB1/pBR322/pUC origin of replication
   8536..9351    -  CDS            KanR: aminoglycoside phosphotransferase; aph(3')-Ia; confers resistance to kanamycin in bacteria or G418 (Geneticin®) in eukaryotes
   9784..9808    +  misc_feature   LB T-DNA repeat: left border repeat from nopaline C58 T-DNA
>Addgene plasmid #203632 | FB396 | addgene full sequence | sequence record 405888 | Addgene NGS Result
GGAGTGTTTCATGTCCAAGCGAAAAGCCGCTCTACGGAATGGATCTACGTTACTGCCTGCATAAGGAGAT
CGGTGTAGCCAAGGACGAAAGCGACCCTAGGTTCTAACCGTCGACTTTGGCGGAAAGGTTTCACTCAGGA
AGCAGACACTGATTGACACGGTTTAGCAGAACGTTTGAGGACTAGGTCAAATTGAGTGGTTTAATATCGG
CATGTCTGGCTTTAAAATTCAGTATAGTGCGCTGATCGGAGATGAATTAAAAACACGAGTTCCCAAAACC
AGGCGGGCTCGCCACGTCGGCTAATCCTGGTACATTATGTGAACAATGTTCTGAAGAAAATTTGTGAAAG
AAGGACGGGTCATCGCCTACTATTAGCAACAACGGTCGGCCACACCTTCCATTGTCGTGGCCACGCTCGG
ATTACACGGCAGAGGTGCTTGTGTTCCGACAGGCTAGCATATTATCCTAAGGCGTTACCCCAATCGTTTA
CCGTCGGATTTGCTATAGCCCCTGAACGCTACATGTACGAAACCATGTTATGTATGCACTAGGTCAACAA
TAGGACATAGCCTTGTAGTTAACACGTAGCCCGGTCGTATAAGTACAGTAGACCCTTCGCCGGCATCCTA
TTTATTAAGTTATTTCTACAGCAAAACGATCATATGCAGATCCGCAGTGGGCGGTAGACACACGTCCACC
CGGCTGCTCTGTAACAGGGACTAAAGAGGTGATGATTATCGTGTGTGCCCCGTTATGGTCGTGTTCGATC
AGAGCGCCCTTGCGAGCAGTCGTATGCTTTCTCGAATTCCGAGCGGTTAAGCGTGACAGTCCCAGCGAAC
CCACAAAACGTGATCGCAGTCCATGCGATCATACGCAAGAAGGAAGGTCCCCATACACCGACGCACCAGT
TTACACGCCGTATGCATAAACGAGCTGCACAAACGAGAGTGTTTGAACTGGACCTCTAGTTCCTCTACAA
AGAACACCTTGACCTGTTGCGAAGTTGCCTTGCCTAGATGCAATGTCGGACGTATCACTTTTGCCTCAAC
GACTGCTGCTTTCGCTGTAACCCAAGACAGACAACAGTAACCGCCTTTTGAAGGCAAGTCCTCCGCCTGT
GACTAACTGTGCCAAATCGTCTTCCAAACCCCTTATCCAATTTAACTCACCAAATTATTGCGATACAGAC
CCTAATTTCACATCATATGACACTAATTGCCTCTGCCAAAATTCTGTCCTCAATGACTCCCTCTTCTCTC
ACCAACCAGTCAGTCGTGAAAGTCATAGTACCCTGGGTACCAACTTACCCGTCTTCTCTCACCAACCAGT
CCGCTGGTTCCTGGGTGAGCTCGAGACTCGTGGTGACAGCTCTTCATACATAGAGCGGCCGCGTCGAACT
CCCTGTCACCTTTCACACAGAGCTCATGATCTGGTTTATAAAGGCGGCTTCATGACCCTCAATTCCATAT
AGTATCACTCCCATCACAGCATTTCGATATCTTCAACCACTTTAACCTTCTCCAGAGGATCATCATCTCA
AGCCCTTCATAAATGGAAGACGCCAAAAACATAAAGAAAGGCCCGGCGCCATTCTATCCGCTGGAAGATG
GAACCGCTGGAGAGCAACTGCATAAGGCTATGAAGAGATACGCCCTGGTTCCTGGAACAATTGCTTTTAC
AGATGCACATATCGAGGTGGACATCACTTACGCTGAGTACTTCGAAATGTCCGTTCGGTTGGCAGAAGCT
ATGAAACGATATGGGCTGAATACAAATCACAGAATCGTCGTATGCAGTGAAAACTCTCTTCAATTCTTTA
TGCCGGTGTTGGGCGCGTTATTTATCGGAGTTGCAGTTGCGCCCGCGAACGACATTTATAATGAACGTGA
ATTGCTCAACAGTATGGGCATTTCGCAGCCTACCGTGGTGTTCGTTTCCAAAAAGGGGTTGCAAAAAATT
TTGAACGTGCAAAAAAAGCTCCCAATCATCCAAAAAATTATTATCATGGATTCTAAAACGGATTACCAGG
GATTTCAGTCGATGTACACGTTCGTCACATCTCATCTACCTCCCGGTTTTAATGAATACGATTTTGTGCC
AGAGTCCTTCGATAGGGACAAGACAATTGCACTGATCATGAACTCCTCTGGATCTACTGGTCTGCCTAAA
GGTGTCGCTCTGCCTCATAGAACTGCCTGCGTGAGATTCTCGCATGCCAGAGATCCTATTTTTGGCAATC
AAATCATTCCGGATACTGCGATTTTAAGTGTTGTTCCATTCCATCACGGTTTTGGAATGTTTACTACACT
CGGATATTTGATATGTGGATTTCGAGTCGTCTTAATGTATAGATTTGAAGAAGAGCTGTTTCTGAGGAGC
CTTCAGGATTACAAGATTCAAAGTGCGCTGCTGGTGCCAACCCTATTCTCCTTCTTCGCCAAAAGCACTC
TGATTGACAAATACGATTTATCTAATTTACACGAAATTGCTTCTGGTGGCGCTCCCCTCTCTAAGGAAGT
CGGGGAAGCGGTTGCCAAGAGGTTCCATCTGCCAGGTATCAGGCAAGGATATGGGCTCACTGAGACTACA
TCAGCTATTCTGATTACACCCGAGGGGGATGATAAACCGGGCGCGGTCGGTAAAGTTGTTCCATTTTTTG
AAGCGAAGGTTGTGGATCTGGATACCGGGAAAACGCTGGGCGTTAATCAAAGAGGCGAACTGTGTGTGAG
AGGTCCTATGATTATGTCCGGTTATGTAAACAATCCGGAAGCGACCAACGCCTTGATTGACAAGGATGGA
TGGCTACATTCTGGAGACATAGCTTACTGGGACGAAGACGAACACTTCTTCATCGTTGACCGCCTGAAGT
CTCTGATTAAGTACAAAGGCTATCAGGTGGCTCCCGCTGAATTGGAATCCATCTTGCTCCAACACCCCAA
CATCTTCGACGCAGGTGTCGCAGGTCTTCCCGACGATGACGCCGGTGAACTTCCCGCCGCCGTTGTTGTT
TTGGAGCACGGAAAGACGATGACGGAAAAAGAGATCGTGGATTACGTCGCCAGTCAAGTAACAACCGCGA
AAAAGTTGCGCGGAGGAGTTGTGTTTGTGGACGAAGTACCGAAAGGTCTTACCGGAAAACTCGACGCAAG
AAAAATCAGAGAGATCCTCATAAAGGCCAAGAAGGGCGGAAAGATCGCCGTGTAATGAGCTTACTTAACG
TTACTGAAATCATCAAACAGCTTGACGAATCTGGATATAAGATCGTTGGTGTCGATGTCAGCTCCGGAGT
TGAGACAAATGGTGTTCAGGATCTCGATAAGATACGTTCATTTGTCCAAGCAGCAAAGAGTGCCTTCTAG
TGATTTAATAGCTCCATGTCAACAAGAATAAAACGCGTTTCGGGTTTACCTCTTCCAGATACAGCTCATC
TGCAATGCATCGACCGTCTGAGACATGCGCTTGAGACGAAGCTTGACAGGATATATTGGCGGGTAAACCT
AAGAGAAAAGAGCGTTTATTAGAATAATCGGATATTTAAAAGGGCGTGAAAAGGTTTATCCGTTCGTCCA
TTTGTATGTGCATGCCAACCACAGGGTTCCCCTCGGGATCAAAGTACTTTGATCCAACCCCTCCGCTGCT
ATAGTGCAGTCGGCTTCTGACGTTCAGTGCAGCCGTCATCTGAAAACGACATGTCGCACAAGTCCTAAGT
TACGCGACAGGCTGCCGCCCTGCCCTTTTCCTGGCGTTTTCTTGTCGCGTGTTTTAGTCGCATAAAGTAG
AATACTTGCGACTAGAACCGGAGACATTACGCCATGAACAAGAGCGCCGCCGCTGGCCTGCTGGGCTATG
CCCGCGTCAGCACCGACGACCAGGACTTGACCAACCAACGGGCCGAACTGCACGCGGCCGGCTGCACCAA
GCTGTTTTCCGAGAAGATCACCGGCACCAGGCGCGACCGCCCGGAGCTGGCCAGGATGCTTGACCACCTA
CGCCCTGGCGACGTTGTGACAGTGACCAGGCTAGACCGCCTGGCCCGCAGCACCCGCGACCTACTGGACA
TTGCCGAGCGCATCCAGGAGGCCGGCGCGGGCCTGCGTAGCCTGGCAGAGCCGTGGGCCGACACCACCAC
GCCGGCCGGCCGCATGGTGTTGACCGTGTTCGCCGGCATTGCCGAGTTCGAGCGTTCCCTAATCATCGAC
CGCACCCGGAGCGGGCGCGAGGCCGCCAAGGCCCGAGGCGTGAAGTTTGGCCCCCGCCCTACCCTCACCC
CGGCACAGATCGCGCACGCCCGCGAGCTGATCGACCAGGAAGGCCGCACCGTGAAAGAGGCGGCTGCACT
GCTTGGCGTGCATCGCTCGACCCTGTACCGCGCACTTGAGCGCAGCGAGGAAGTGACGCCCACCGAGGCC
AGGCGGCGCGGTGCCTTCCGTGAGGACGCATTGACCGAGGCCGACGCCCTGGCGGCCGCCGAGAATGAAC
GCCAAGAGGAACAAGCATGAAACCGCACCAGGACGGCCAGGACGAACCGTTTTTCATTACCGAAGAGATC
GAGGCGGAGATGATCGCGGCCGGGTACGTGTTCGAGCCGCCCGCGCACCTCTCAACCGTGCGGCTGCATG
AAATCCTGGCCGGTTTGTCTGATGCCAAGCTGGCGGCCTGGCCGGCCAGCTTGGCCGCTGAAGAAACCGA
GCGCCGCCGTCTAAAAAGGTGATGTGTATTTGAGTAAAACAGCTTGCGTCATGCGGTCGCTGCGTATATG
ATGCGATGAGTAAATAAACAAATACGCAAGGGGAACGCATGAAGGTTATCGCTGTACTTAACCAGAAAGG
CGGGTCAGGCAAGACGACCATCGCAACCCATCTAGCCCGCGCCCTGCAACTCGCCGGGGCCGATGTTCTG
TTAGTCGATTCCGATCCCCAGGGCAGTGCCCGCGATTGGGCGGCCGTGCGGGAAGATCAACCGCTAACCG
TTGTCGGCATCGACCGCCCGACGATTGACCGCGACGTGAAGGCCATCGGCCGGCGCGACTTCGTAGTGAT
CGACGGAGCGCCCCAGGCGGCGGACTTGGCTGTGTCCGCGATCAAGGCAGCCGACTTCGTGCTGATTCCG
GTGCAGCCAAGCCCTTACGACATATGGGCCACCGCCGACCTGGTGGAGCTGGTTAAGCAGCGCATTGAGG
TCACGGATGGAAGGCTACAAGCGGCCTTTGTCGTGTCGCGGGCGATCAAAGGCACGCGCATCGGCGGTGA
GGTTGCCGAGGCGCTGGCCGGGTACGAGCTGCCCATTCTTGAGTCCCGTATCACGCAGCGCGTGAGCTAC
CCAGGCACTGCCGCCGCCGGCACAACCGTTCTTGAATCAGAACCCGAGGGCGACGCTGCCCGCGAGGTCC
AGGCGCTGGCCGCTGAAATTAAATCAAAACTCATTTGAGTTAATGAGGTAAAGAGAAAATGAGCAAAAGC
ACAAACACGCTAAGTGCCGGCCGTCCGAGCGCACGCAGCAGCAAGGCTGCAACGTTGGCCAGCCTGGCAG
ACACGCCAGCCATGAAGCGGGTCAACTTTCAGTTGCCGGCGGAGGATCACACCAAGCTGAAGATGTACGC
GGTACGCCAAGGCAAGACCATTACCGAGCTGCTATCTGAATACATCGCGCAGCTACCAGAGTAAATGAGC
AAATGAATAAATGAGTAGATGAATTTTAGCGGCTAAAGGAGGCGGCATGGAAAATCAAGAACAACCAGGC
ACCGACGCCGTGGAATGCCCCATGTGTGGAGGAACGGGCGGTTGGCCAGGCGTAAGCGGCTGGGTTGCCT
GCCGGCCCTGCAATGGCACTGGAACCCCCAAGCCCGAGGAATCGGCGTGAGCGGTCGCAAACCATCCGGC
CCGGTACAAATCGGCGCGGCGCTGGGTGATGACCTGGTGGAGAAGTTGAAGGCCGCGCAGGCCGCCCAGC
GGCAACGCATCGAGGCAGAAGCACGCCCCGGTGAATCGTGGCAAGCGGCCGCTGATCGAATCCGCAAAGA
ATCCCGGCAACCGCCGGCAGCCGGTGCGCCGTCGATTAGGAAGCCGCCCAAGGGCGACGAGCAACCAGAT
TTTTTCGTTCCGATGCTCTATGACGTGGGCACCCGCGATAGTCGCAGCATCATGGACGTGGCCGTTTTCC
GTCTGTCGAAGCGTGACCGACGAGCTGGCGAGGTGATCCGCTACGAGCTTCCAGACGGGCACGTAGAGGT
TTCCGCAGGGCCGGCCGGCATGGCCAGTGTGTGGGATTACGACCTGGTACTGATGGCGGTTTCCCATCTA
ACCGAATCCATGAACCGATACCGGGAAGGGAAGGGAGACAAGCCCGGCCGCGTGTTCCGTCCACACGTTG
CGGACGTACTCAAGTTCTGCCGGCGAGCCGATGGCGGAAAGCAGAAAGACGACCTGGTAGAAACCTGCAT
TCGGTTAAACACCACGCACGTTGCCATGCAGCGTACGAAGAAGGCCAAGAACGGCCGCCTGGTGACGGTA
TCCGAGGGTGAAGCCTTGATTAGCCGCTACAAGATCGTAAAGAGCGAAACCGGGCGGCCGGAGTACATCG
AGATCGAGCTAGCTGATTGGATGTACCGCGAGATCACAGAAGGCAAGAACCCGGACGTGCTGACGGTTCA
CCCCGATTACTTTTTGATCGATCCCGGCATCGGCCGTTTTCTCTACCGCCTGGCACGCCGCGCCGCAGGC
AAGGCAGAAGCCAGATGGTTGTTCAAGACGATCTACGAACGCAGTGGCAGCGCCGGAGAGTTCAAGAAGT
TCTGTTTCACCGTGCGCAAGCTGATCGGGTCAAATGACCTGCCGGAGTACGATTTGAAGGAGGAGGCGGG
GCAGGCTGGCCCGATCCTAGTCATGCGCTACCGCAACCTGATCGAGGGCGAAGCATCCGCCGGTTCCTAA
TGTACGGAGCAGATGCTAGGGCAAATTGCCCTAGCAGGGGAAAAAGGTCGAAAAGGACTCTTTCCTGTGG
ATAGCACGTACATTGGGAACCCAAAGCCGTACATTGGGAACCGGAACCCGTACATTGGGAACCCAAAGCC
GTACATTGGGAACCGGTCACACATGTAAGTGACTGATATAAAAGAGAAAAAAGGCGATTTTTCCGCCTAA
AACTCTTTAAAACTTATTAAAACTCTTAAAACCCGCCTGGCCTGTGCATAACTGTCTGGCCAGCGCACAG
CCGAAGAGCTGCAAAAAGCGCCTACCCTTCGGTCGCTGCGCTCCCTACGCCCCGCCGCTTCGCGTCGGCC
TATCGCGGCCGCTGGCCGCTCAAAAATGGCTGGCCTACGGCCAGGCAATCTACCAGGGCGCGGACAAGCC
GCGCCGTCGCCACTCGACCGCCGGCGCCCACATCAAGGCACCCTGCCTCGCGCGTTTCGGTGATGACGGT
GAAAACCTCTGACACATGCAGCTCCCGGTGACGGTCACAGCTTGTCTGTAAGCGGATGCCGGGAGCAGAC
AAGCCCGTCAGGGCGCGTCAGCGGGTGTTGGCGGGTGTCGGGGCGCAGCCATGACCCAGTCACGTAGCGA
TAGCGGAGTGTATACTGGCTTAACTATGCGGCATCAGAGCAGATTGTACTGAGAGTGCACCATATGCGGT
GTGAAATACCGCACAGATGCGTAAGGAGAAAATACCGCATCAGGCGCTCTTCCGCTTCCTCGCTCACTGA
CTCGCTGCGCTCGGTCGTTCGGCTGCGGCGAGCGGTATCAGCTCACTCAAAGGCGGTAATACGGTTATCC
ACAGAATCAGGGGATAACGCAGGAAAGAACATGTGAGCAAAAGGCCAGCAAAAGGCCAGGAACCGTAAAA
AGGCCGCGTTGCTGGCGTTTTTCCATAGGCTCCGCCCCCCTGACGAGCATCACAAAAATCGACGCTCAAG
TCAGAGGTGGCGAAACCCGACAGGACTATAAAGATACCAGGCGTTTCCCCCTGGAAGCTCCCTCGTGCGC
TCTCCTGTTCCGACCCTGCCGCTTACCGGATACCTGTCCGCCTTTCTCCCTTCGGGAAGCGTGGCGCTTT
CTCATAGCTCACGCTGTAGGTATCTCAGTTCGGTGTAGGTCGTTCGCTCCAAGCTGGGCTGTGTGCACGA
ACCCCCCGTTCAGCCCGACCGCTGCGCCTTATCCGGTAACTATCGTCTTGAGTCCAACCCGGTAAGACAC
GACTTATCGCCACTGGCAGCAGCCACTGGTAACAGGATTAGCAGAGCGAGGTATGTAGGCGGTGCTACAG
AGTTCTTGAAGTGGTGGCCTAACTACGGCTACACTAGAAGGACAGTATTTGGTATCTGCGCTCTGCTGAA
GCCAGTTACCTTCGGAAAAAGAGTTGGTAGCTCTTGATCCGGCAAACAAACCACCGCTGGTAGCGGTGGT
TTTTTTGTTTGCAAGCAGCAGATTACGCGCAGAAAAAAAGGATCTCAAGAAGATCCTTTGATCTTTTCTA
CGGGGTCTGACGCTCAGTGGAACGAAAACTCACGTTAAGGGATTTTGGTCATGCATTCTAGGTGATTAGA
AAAACTCATCGAGCATCAAATGAAACTGCAATTTATTCATATCAGGATTATCAATACCATATTTTTGAAA
AAGCCGTTTCTGTAATGAAGGAGAAAACTCACCGAGGCAGTTCCATAGGATGGCAAGATCCTGGTATCGG
TCTGCGATTCCGACTCGTCCAACATCAATACAACCTATTAATTTCCCCTCGTCAAAAATAAGGTTATCAA
GTGAGAAATCACCATGAGTGACGACTGAATCCGGTGAGAATGGCAAAAGTTTATGCATTTCTTTCCAGAC
TTGTTCAACAGGCCAGCCATTACGCTCGTCATCAAAATCACTCGCATCAACCAAACCGTTATTCATTCGT
GATTGCGCCTGAGCGAGTCGAAATACGCGATCGCTGTTAAAAGGACAATTACAAACAGGAATCGAATGCA
ACCGGCGCAGGAACACTGCCAGCGCATCAACAATATTTTCACCTGAATCAGGATATTCTTCTAATACCTG
GAATGCTGTTTTCCCTGGGATCGCAGTGGTGAGTAACCATGCATCATCAGGAGTACGGATAAAATGCTTG
ATGGTCGGAAGAGGCATAAATTCCGTCAGCCAGTTTAGTCTGACCATCTCATCTGTAACATCATTGGCAA
CGCTACCTTTGCCATGTTTCAGAAACAACTCTGGCGCATCGGGCTTCCCATACAATCGGTAGATTGTCGC
ACCTGATTGCCCGACATTATCGCGAGCCCATTTATACCCATATAAATCAGCATCCATGTTGGAATTTAAT
CGCGGCCTTGAGCAAGACGTTTCCCGTTGAATATGGCTCATAACAGAACTTATTATTTCCTTCCTCTTTT
CTACAGTATTTAAAGATACCCCAAGAAGCTAATTATAACAAGACGAACTCCAATTCACTGTTCCTTGCAT
TCTAAAACCTTAAATACCAGAAAACAGCTTTTTCAAAGTTGTTTTCAAAGTTGGCGTATAACATAGTATC
GACGGAGCCGATTTTGAAACCGCGGTGATCACAGGCAGCAACGCTCTGTCATCGTTACAATCAACATGCT
ACCCTCCGCGAGATCATCCGTGTTTCAAACCCGGCAGCTTAGTTGCCGTTCTTCCGAATAGCATCGGTAA
CATGAGCAAAGTCTGCCGCCTTACAACGGCTCTCCCGCTGACGCCGTCCCGGACTGATGGGCTGCCTGTA
TCGAGTGGTGATTTTGTGCCGAGCTGCCGGTCGGGGAGCTGTTGGCTGGCTGGTGGCAGGATATATTGTG
GTGTAAACATAACAAGCTTCGTCTCAGTCA
